Addgene plasmid #165069: pIR3DH8K
Purpose: Knocking out GAL80 using KanMX4 marker
Depositing lab: Claudia Vickers. Depositing organization: University of Queensland. Publication: Auxin-mediated protein depletion for metabolic engineering in terpene-producing yeast. Lu Z, Peng B, Ebert BE, Dumsday G, Vickers CE. Nat Commun. 2021 Feb 16;12(1):1051. doi: 10.1038/s41467-021-21313-1. PubMed 33594068.
Backbone
  Vector backbone: pUC19
  Vector type: Yeast Expression
Growth in bacteria
  Bacterial resistance: Ampicillin, 100 μg/mL
  Growth temperature: 37°C
  Growth strain: DH5alpha
  Copy number: High Copy
Gene/Insert
  Gene/Insert name: gal80Arm1-P-TPI1-KanMX4-gal80Arm2
  Species: Other
  Mutation: WT
  Cloning method: Gibson Cloning
Terms and licenses: Academic/Nonprofit Terms; Industry Terms: Not Available to Industry
How to cite: pIR3DH8K was a gift from Claudia Vickers (Addgene plasmid # 165069 ; http://n2t.net/addgene:165069 ; RRID:Addgene_165069)
