[The description below was written by a language model from this plasmid's Addgene catalogue record and pLannotate feature annotations shown in this document.]
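Description:
pIR3DH8K is a pUC19-based yeast integration/disruption plasmid built to knock out the GAL80 gene using a KanMX4 marker. It is propagated in E. coli as a high-copy plasmid through the ColE1/pUC origin and selected with ampicillin via the β-lactamase gene and its native promoter. Remnants of the pUC19 lac region (lac promoter, operator, CAP site, and a lacZα fragment interrupted by the insert) are also annotated. No yeast replication origin or centromere appears in the feature table, consistent with a construct meant to deliver a cassette into the genome rather than to be maintained episomally.

The insert, assembled by Gibson cloning, is recorded as gal80Arm1-P-TPI1-KanMX4-gal80Arm2: two homology arms from the GAL80 locus flanking a kanamycin/G418 resistance gene that the insert name indicates is driven by the TPI1 promoter. In the annotation, the aminoglycoside phosphotransferase coding sequence is followed directly by a GAL80 fragment, which presumably corresponds to the second arm. A fragment of SUR7 lies on the upstream side and probably represents sequence within the first arm. The TPI1 promoter itself is not annotated. A short fragment called as URA3 promoter lies between the SUR7 fragment and the marker, and the catalogue entry does not explain it.

Homologous recombination through the two arms would replace part of GAL80 with the marker, allowing selection of disruptants. Because Gal80 binds and inhibits the Gal4 activator, its loss relieves repression of GAL promoters. The plasmid comes from work on auxin-mediated protein depletion for metabolic engineering of terpene-producing yeast.
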