Features (pLannotate 1.2.2; 14 found; start..end, strand, type, name):
     49..65      -  protein_bind   lac operator: The lac repressor binds to the lac operator to inhibit transcription in E. coli. This inhibition can be relieved by adding lactose or isopropyl-β-D-thiogalactopyranoside (IPTG). lac repressor encoded by lacI
     73..103     -  promoter       lac promoter: promoter for the E. coli lac operon
    118..139     -  protein_bind   CAP binding site: CAP binding activates transcription in the presence of cAMP. E. coli catabolite activator protein
    152..244     -  CDS            lacI (fragment): lac repressor; lacI; The lac repressor binds to the lac operator to inhibit transcription in E. coli. This inhibition can be relieved by adding lactose or isopropyl-β-D-thiogalactopyranoside (IPTG).
    427..1015    -  rep_origin     ori: high-copy-number ColE1/pMB1/pBR322/pUC origin of replication
   1186..2046    -  CDS            AmpR: β-lactamase; bla; confers resistance to ampicillin, carbenicillin, and related antibiotics
   2047..2151    -  promoter       AmpR promoter: bla
   2246..2281    +  CDS            rop (fragment): Rop protein, which maintains plasmids at low copy number; rop
   2383..2482    +  misc_feature   bom (fragment): basis of mobility region from pBR322
   2488..2645    -  CDS            lacZα (fragment): LacZα fragment of β-galactosidase; lacZ fragment
   2633..3064    +  CDS            SUR7 (fragment): SUR7_YEAST - Experimental evidence at protein level: Swiss-Prot protein existence level 1. Involved in sporulation and affects the sphingolipid composition of the plasma membrane. Probably involved in endocytosis. From Saccharomyces cerevisiae (strain ATCC 204508 / S288c) (Baker's yeast).
   3217..3411    +  promoter       URA3 promoter (fragment): S. cerevisiae URA3
   3912..4721    +  CDS            KanR: aminoglycoside phosphotransferase; aph(3')-Ia; confers resistance to kanamycin
   4722..5418    +  CDS            GAL80 (fragment): transcriptional repressor that inhibits GAL4; Saccharomyces cerevisiae GAL80; GAL80 binds to and inhibits the transcriptional activation domain of GAL4.
>Addgene plasmid #165069 | pIR3DH8K | addgene full sequence | sequence record 327697 | Addgene NGS Result
GCATGCAAGCTTGGCGTAATCATGGTCATAGCTGTTTCCTGTGTGAAATTGTTATCCGCTCACAATTCCA
CACAACATACGAGCCGGAAGCATAAAGTGTAAAGCCTGGGGTGCCTAATGAGTGAGCTAACTCACATTAA
TTGCGTTGCGCTCACTGCCCGCTTTCCAGTCGGGAAACCTGTCGTGCCAGCTGCATTAATGAATCGGCCA
ACGCGCGGGGAGAGGCGGTTTGCGTATTGGGCGCTCTTCCGCTTCCTCGCTCACTGACTCGCTGCGCTCG
GTCGTTCGGCTGCGGCGAGCGGTATCAGCTCACTCAAAGGCGGTAATACGGTTATCCACAGAATCAGGGG
ATAACGCAGGAAAGAACATGTGAGCAAAAGGCCAGCAAAAGGCCAGGAACCGTAAAAAGGCCGCGTTGCT
GGCGTTTTTCCATAGGCTCCGCCCCCCTGACGAGCATCACAAAAATCGACGCTCAAGTCAGAGGTGGCGA
AACCCGACAGGACTATAAAGATACCAGGCGTTTCCCCCTGGAAGCTCCCTCGTGCGCTCTCCTGTTCCGA
CCCTGCCGCTTACCGGATACCTGTCCGCCTTTCTCCCTTCGGGAAGCGTGGCGCTTTCTCATAGCTCACG
CTGTAGGTATCTCAGTTCGGTGTAGGTCGTTCGCTCCAAGCTGGGCTGTGTGCACGAACCCCCCGTTCAG
CCCGACCGCTGCGCCTTATCCGGTAACTATCGTCTTGAGTCCAACCCGGTAAGACACGACTTATCGCCAC
TGGCAGCAGCCACTGGTAACAGGATTAGCAGAGCGAGGTATGTAGGCGGTGCTACAGAGTTCTTGAAGTG
GTGGCCTAACTACGGCTACACTAGAAGAACAGTATTTGGTATCTGCGCTCTGCTGAAGCCAGTTACCTTC
GGAAAAAGAGTTGGTAGCTCTTGATCCGGCAAACAAACCACCGCTGGTAGCGGTGGTTTTTTTGTTTGCA
AGCAGCAGATTACGCGCAGAAAAAAAGGATCTCAAGAAGATCCTTTGATCTTTTCTACGGGGTCTGACGC
TCAGTGGAACGAAAACTCACGTTAAGGGATTTTGGTCATGAGATTATCAAAAAGGATCTTCACCTAGATC
CTTTTAAATTAAAAATGAAGTTTTAAATCAATCTAAAGTATATATGAGTAAACTTGGTCTGACAGTTACC
AATGCTTAATCAGTGAGGCACCTATCTCAGCGATCTGTCTATTTCGTTCATCCATAGTTGCCTGACTCCC
CGTCGTGTAGATAACTACGATACGGGAGGGCTTACCATCTGGCCCCAGTGCTGCAATGATACCGCGAGAC
CCACGCTCACCGGCTCCAGATTTATCAGCAATAAACCAGCCAGCCGGAAGGGCCGAGCGCAGAAGTGGTC
CTGCAACTTTATCCGCCTCCATCCAGTCTATTAATTGTTGCCGGGAAGCTAGAGTAAGTAGTTCGCCAGT
TAATAGTTTGCGCAACGTTGTTGCCATTGCTACAGGCATCGTGGTGTCACGCTCGTCGTTTGGTATGGCT
TCATTCAGCTCCGGTTCCCAACGATCAAGGCGAGTTACATGATCCCCCATGTTGTGCAAAAAAGCGGTTA
GCTCCTTCGGTCCTCCGATCGTTGTCAGAAGTAAGTTGGCCGCAGTGTTATCACTCATGGTTATGGCAGC
ACTGCATAATTCTCTTACTGTCATGCCATCCGTAAGATGCTTTTCTGTGACTGGTGAGTACTCAACCAAG
TCATTCTGAGAATAGTGTATGCGGCGACCGAGTTGCTCTTGCCCGGCGTCAATACGGGATAATACCGCGC
CACATAGCAGAACTTTAAAAGTGCTCATCATTGGAAAACGTTCTTCGGGGCGAAAACTCTCAAGGATCTT
ACCGCTGTTGAGATCCAGTTCGATGTAACCCACTCGTGCACCCAACTGATCTTCAGCATCTTTTACTTTC
ACCAGCGTTTCTGGGTGAGCAAAAACAGGAAGGCAAAATGCCGCAAAAAAGGGAATAAGGGCGACACGGA
AATGTTGAATACTCATACTCTTCCTTTTTCAATATTATTGAAGCATTTATCAGGGTTATTGTCTCATGAG
CGGATACATATTTGAATGTATTTAGAAAAATAAACAAATAGGGGTTCCGCGCACATTTCCCCGAAAAGTG
CCACCTGACGTCTAAGAAACCATTATTATCATGACATTAACCTATAAAAATAGGCGTATCACGAGGCCCT
TTCGTCTCGCGCGTTTCGGTGATGACGGTGAAAACCTCTGACACATGCAGCTCCCGGAGACGGTCACAGC
TTGTCTGTAAGCGGATGCCGGGAGCAGACAAGCCCGTCAGGGCGCGTCAGCGGGTGTTGGCGGGTGTCGG
GGCTGGCTTAACTATGCGGCATCAGAGCAGATTGTACTGAGAGTGCACCATATGCGGTGTGAAATACCGC
ACAGATGCGTAAGGAGAAAATACCGCATCAGGCGCCATTCGCCATTCAGGCTGCGCAACTGTTGGGAAGG
GCGATCGGTGCGGGCCTCTTCGCTATTACGCCAGCTGGCGAAAGGGGGATGTGCTGCAAGGCGATTAAGT
TGGGTAACGCCAGGGTTTTCCCAGTCACGACGTTGTAAAACGACGGCCAGTGAATTCGTTTAAACGGCCG
CCTCTGCCATGGCAAAGAATGCTTTCCATGACGATCATCGTAGTGCCCAATTGGGTGCCTCTATGATGGG
TATGGCTTGGGCAAGTGTCTTTTTATGTATCGTGGAATTTATCCTGCTGGTCTTCTGGTCTGTTAGGGCA
AGGTTGGCCTCTACTTACTCCATCGACAATTCAAGATACAGAACCTCCTCCAGATGGAATCCCTTCCATA
GAGAGAAGGAGCAAGCAACTGACCCAATATTGACTGCCACTGGACCTGAAGACATGCAACAAAGTGCAAG
CATAGTGGGGCCTTCTTCCAATGCTAATCCGGTCACTGCCACTGCTGCTACGGAAAACCAACCTAAAGGT
ATTAACTTCTTCACTATAAGAAAATCACACGAGCGCCCGGACGATGTCTCTGTTTAAAGATGCTAAGAGA
TAGTGATGATATTTCATAAATAATGTAATTCTATATATGTTAATTACCTTTTTTGCGAGGCATATTTATG
GTGAAGGATAAGTTTTGACCATCAAAGAAGGTTAATGTGGCTGTGGTTTCAGGGTCCATAAAGCTTTTCA
ATTCATCATTTTTTTTTTATTCTTTTTTTTGATTTCGGTTTCCTTGAAATTTTTTTGATTCGGTAATCTC
CGAACAGAAGGAAGAACGAAGGAAGGAGCACAGACTTAGATTGGTATATATACGCATATGTAGTGTTGAA
GAAACATGAAATTGCCCAGTATTCTTAACCCAACTGCACAGAACAAAAACCATTTAAACTGTGAGGACCT
TAATACATTCAGACACTTCTGCGGTATCACCCTACTTATTCCCTTCGAGATTATATCTAGGAACCCATCA
GGTTGGTGGAAGATTACCCGTTCTAAGACTTTTCAGCTTCCTCTATTGATGTTACACCTGGACACCCCTT
TTCTGGCATCCAGTTTTTAATCTTCAGTGGCATGTGAGATTCTCCGAAATTAATTAAAGCAATCACACAA
TTCTCTCGGATACCACCTCGGTTGAAACTGACAGGTGGTTTGTTACGCATGCTAATGCAAAGGAGCCTAT
ATACCTTTGGCTCGGCTGCTGTAACAGGGAATATAAAGGGCAGCATAATTTAGGAGTTTAGTGAACTTGC
AACATTTACTATTTTCCCTTCTTACGTAAATATTTTTCTTTTTAATTCTAAATCAATCTTTTTCAATTTT
TTGTTTGTATTCTTTTCTTGCTTAAATCTATAACTACAAAAAACACATACATAAACTAAAAATGGGTAAG
GAAAAGACTCACGTTTCGAGGCCGCGATTAAATTCCAACATGGATGCTGATTTATATGGGTATAAATGGG
CTCGCGATAATGTCGGGCAATCAGGTGCGACAATCTATCGATTGTATGGGAAGCCCGATGCGCCAGAGTT
GTTTCTGAAACATGGCAAAGGTAGCGTTGCCAATGATGTTACAGATGAGATGGTCAGACTAAACTGGCTG
ACGGAATTTATGCCTCTTCCGACCATCAAGCATTTTATCCGTACTCCTGATGATGCATGGTTACTCACCA
CTGCGATCCCCGGCAAAACAGCATTCCAGGTATTAGAAGAATATCCTGATTCAGGTGAAAATATTGTTGA
TGCGCTGGCAGTGTTCCTGCGCCGGTTGCATTCGATTCCTGTTTGTAATTGTCCTTTTAACAGCGATCGC
GTATTTCGTCTCGCTCAGGCGCAATCACGAATGAATAACGGTTTGGTTGATGCGAGTGATTTTGATGACG
AGCGTAATGGCTGGCCTGTTGAACAAGTCTGGAAAGAAATGCATAAGCTTTTGCCATTCTCACCGGATTC
AGTCGTCACTCATGGTGATTTCTCACTTGATAACCTTATTTTTGACGAGGGGAAATTAATAGGTTGTATT
GATGTTGGACGAGTCGGAATCGCAGACCGATACCAGGATCTTGCCATCCTATGGAACTGCCTCGGTGAGT
TTTCTCCTTCATTACAGAAACGGCTTTTTCAAAAATATGGTATTGATAATCCTGATATGAATAAATTGCA
GTTTCATTTGATGCTCGATGAGTTTTTCTAAGACTACAACAAGAGATCTTCGGTCTCAACCGTGCCTAAT
GCAGCTCCCATAAGAGTCGGATTCGTCGGTCTCAACGCAGCCAAAGGATGGGCAATCAAGACACATTACC
CCGCCATACTGCAACTATCGTCACAATTTCAAATCACTGCCTTATACAGTCCAAAAATTGAGACTTCTAT
TGCCACCATCCAGCGTCTAAAATTGAGTAATGCCACTGCTTTTCCCACTTTAGAGTCATTTGCATCATCT
TCCACTATAGATATGATAGTGATAGCTATCCAAGTGGCCAGTCATTATGACGTTGTTATGCCTCTCTTGG
AATTCTCCAAAAATAATCCGAACCTCAAGTATCTTTTCGTAGAATGGGCCCTTGCATGTTCACTAGATCA
AGCCGAATCCATTTATAAGGCTGCTGCTGAACGTGGGGTTCAAACCATCATCTCTTTACAAGGTCGTAAA
TCACCATATATTTTGAGAGCAAAAGAATTAATATCTCAAGGCTATATCGGCGACATTAATTCTATCGAGA
TTGCTGGAAATGGCGGTTGGTACGGCTACGAAAGGCCTGTTAAATCACCAAAATACATCTATGAAATCGG
GAACGGTGTAGATCTGGTAACCACAACATTTGGTCACACAATCGATATTTTACAATACATGACAAGTTCG
TACTTTTCCAGGATAAATGCAATGGTTTAAAC
